Addgene plasmid #26997: pCS2 Flag Smad3 T179V
Depositing lab: Joan Massague. Publication: Ubiquitin ligase Nedd4L targets activated Smad2/3 to limit TGF-beta signaling. Gao S, Alarcon C, Sapkota G, Rahman S, Chen PY, Goerner N, Macias MJ, Erdjument-Bromage H, Tempst P, Massague J. Mol Cell. 2009 Nov 13. 36(3):457-68. 10.1016/j.molcel.2009.09.043 PubMed 19917253.
Backbone
  Vector backbone: pCS2
  Backbone size w/o insert (bp): 4000
  Vector type: xenopus/mammalian/avian/zebrafish
Growth in bacteria
  Bacterial resistance: Ampicillin, 100 μg/mL
  Growth temperature: 37°C
  Growth strain: DH5alpha
  Copy number: High Copy
Gene/Insert
  Gene/Insert name: Smad3
  Species: H. sapiens (human)
  Insert size (bp): 1300
  Mutation: T179V
  Entrez Gene: SMAD3 (a.k.a. HSPC193, HsT17436, JV15-2, LDS1C, LDS3, MADH3, hMAD-3, hSMAD3, mad3)
  Tag / fusion protein: Flag (N terminal on insert)
  Cloning method: Restriction Enzyme
  Sequencing primers: 5′ lac_promoter; 3′ SP6
Terms and licenses: Academic/Nonprofit Terms; Industry Terms: Not Available to Industry
How to cite: pCS2 Flag Smad3 T179V was a gift from Joan Massague (Addgene plasmid # 26997 ; http://n2t.net/addgene:26997 ; RRID:Addgene_26997)
