[The description below was written by a language model from this plasmid's Addgene catalogue record.]
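Description:
pCS2 Flag Smad3 T179V is an expression plasmid built on the pCS2 backbone (about 4 kb without insert), a multipurpose vector catalogued for use in Xenopus, mammalian, avian and zebrafish systems. It is maintained in E. coli as a high-copy plasmid under ampicillin selection. The record does not list the promoter or other regulatory elements. pCS2-family vectors generally drive expression from a CMV-derived promoter with an SV40 polyadenylation signal, and carry an SP6 promoter that allows in vitro synthesis of mRNA for embryo injection. The listing of SP6 as a sequencing primer is consistent with that layout, but no feature table is provided to confirm it.

The insert is human SMAD3 (roughly 1.3 kb), introduced by restriction cloning and fused at its N terminus to a Flag epitope, which permits detection and immunoprecipitation with anti-Flag antibodies. The coding sequence carries a T179V substitution, replacing threonine 179 with valine, a residue that cannot be phosphorylated. Smad3 is a receptor-regulated transducer of TGF-beta signals. The associated publication concerns targeting of activated Smad2/3 by the ubiquitin ligase Nedd4L to limit TGF-beta signaling. In that context the construct most plausibly serves as a phosphorylation-site mutant for comparison with wild-type Flag-Smad3 in assays of Smad3 modification, ligase binding, ubiquitination or turnover. The record itself does not spell out the mutation's intended purpose or its observed effect.
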