>Addgene plasmid #26997 | pCS2 Flag Smad3 T179V | addgene partial sequence | sequence record 33222 | 26997 with CMV-F
GCATGCTCGTTTAGGGAACCGCCATTCTGCCTGGGGACGTCGGAGCAAGCTTGATTTAGGTGACACTATA
GAATACAAGCTACTTGTTCTTTTTGCAGGATCCCATCGATTCGAATTCACCATGGACTACAAGGACGACG
ATGACAAGTCGTCCATCCTGCCTTTCACTCCCCCGATCGTGAAGCGCCTGCTGGGCTGGAAGAAGGGCGA
GCAGAACGGGCAGGAGGAGAAATGGTGCGAGAAGGCGGTCAAGAGCCTGGTCAAGAAACTCAAGAAGACG
GGGCAGCTGGACGAGCTGGAGAAGGCCATCACCACGCAGAACGTCAACACCAAGTGCATCACCATCCCCA
GGTCCCTGGATGGCCGGTTGCAGGTGTCCCATCGGAAGGGGCTCCCTCATGTCATCTACTGCCGCCTGTG
GCGATGGCCAGACCTGCACAGCCACCACGAGCTGCGGGCCATGGAGCTGTGTGAGTTCGCCTTCAATATG
AAGAAGGACGAGGTCTGCGTGAATCCCTACCACTACCAGAGAGTAGAGACACCAGTTCTACCTCCTGTGT
TGGTGCCACGCCACACAGAGATCCCGGCCGAGTTCCCCCCACTGGACGACTACAGCCATTCCATCCCCGA
AAACACTAACTTCCCCGCAGGCATCGAGCCCCAGAGCAATATTCCAGAGGTCCCACCCCCTGGCTACCTG
AGTGAAGATGGAGAAACCAGTGACCACCAGATGAACCACAGCATGGACGCAGGTTCTCCAAACCTATCCC
CGAATCCGATGTCCCCAGCACATAATAACTTGGACCTGCAGCCAGTTACCTACTGCGAGCCGGCCTTCTG
GTGCTCCATCTCCTACTACGAGCTGAACCAGCGCGTCGGGGAGACATTCCACGCCTCGCAGCCAT
