>Addgene plasmid #26997 | pCS2 Flag Smad3 T179V | addgene partial sequence | sequence record 33223 | 26997 with lac_promoter
ACCGGGCCCAATGCATTGGCGCCGCGGCGCGCCGCGAATTAAAAAACCTCCCACACCTCCCCCTGAACCT
GAAACATAAAATGAATGCAATTGTTGTTGTTAACTTGTTTATTGCAGCTTATAATGGTTACAAATAAAGC
AATAGCATCACAAATTTCACAAATAAAGCATTTTTTTCACTGCATTCTAGTTGTGGTTTGTCCAAACTCA
TCAATGTATCTTATCATGTCTGGATCTACGTAATACGACTCACTATAGTTCTAGAGGCTCGAGAGGCCTT
GCGGCCGCGGCCAGATTGGCCTGTCGACGAATTCCTGCAGCCCGATGTCTCTAAGACACACTGGAACAGC
GGATGCTTGGGGAGCCCATCTGGGTGAGGACCTTGTCAAGCCACTGCAAAGGCCCATTCAGGTGCAGCTC
AATCCAGCAGGGGGTACTGGTCACAGTCTGTCTCCTGTACTCCGCTCCCCAGCCTTTGACGAAGCTCATG
CGGATGGTGCACATTCGGGTCAACTGGTAGACAGCCTCAAAGCCCTGGTTGACCGACTGGGCCAGGAGGG
CAGCGAACTCCTGGTTGTTGAAGATCTTCAGGTTGCATCCTGGTGGGATCTTGCAGACGGTGGCCGGGTG
CCAGCCATAGCGCTGGTTACAGTT
